Addgene plasmid #30691: pCS2-F1-CAG-F2-GAC
Depositing lab: Nathan Lawson & Scot Wolfe. Depositing organization: University of Massachusetts, Worcester. Publication: Evaluation and application of modularly assembled zinc-finger nucleases in zebrafish. Zhu C, Smith T, McNulty J, Rayla AL, Lakshmanan A, Siekmann AF, Buffardi M, Meng X, Shin J, Padmanabhan A, Cifuentes D, Giraldez AJ, Look AT, Epstein JA, Lawson ND, Wolfe SA. Development. 2011 Oct;138(20):4555-64. 10.1242/dev.066779 PubMed 21937602.
Backbone
  Vector backbone: pCS2 (modified)
  Backbone size w/o insert (bp): 2877
  Vector type: mRNA production
Growth in bacteria
  Bacterial resistance: Ampicillin, 100 μg/mL
  Growth temperature: 37°C
  Growth strain: DH5alpha
  Growth instructions: XL1Blue
  Copy number: High Copy
Gene/Insert
  Gene/Insert name: F1 CAG, F2 GAC
  Insert size (bp): 267
  Tag / fusion protein: FLAG (N terminal on insert)
  Cloning method: Restriction Enzyme; 5′ cloning site KpnI (not destroyed); 3′ cloning site XbalI (not destroyed)
  Sequencing primers: 5′ SP6; 3′ attaaccctcactaaaggga
Terms and licenses: Academic/Nonprofit Terms; Industry Terms: Not Available to Industry
How to cite: pCS2-F1-CAG-F2-GAC was a gift from Nathan Lawson & Scot Wolfe (Addgene plasmid # 30691 ; http://n2t.net/addgene:30691 ; RRID:Addgene_30691)
