[The description below was written by a language model from this plasmid's Addgene catalogue record.]
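Description:
pCS2-F1-CAG-F2-GAC is a small bacterial plasmid built on a modified pCS2 backbone (about 2.9 kb without insert) and catalogued as a vector for mRNA production. It is maintained at high copy in standard E. coli cloning strains under ampicillin selection. The record lists SP6 as the 5′ sequencing primer, which is consistent with the usual pCS2 arrangement in which an SP6 promoter upstream of the cloning site drives in vitro transcription. However, no feature table is provided, so the promoter, polyadenylation signal and origin of replication are not explicitly documented, and the nature of the backbone modification is not stated.

The insert is a short 267 bp fragment named "F1 CAG, F2 GAC", cloned between KpnI and XbaI sites that both remain intact, with a FLAG epitope at the N terminus. Given the name and the associated work on modularly assembled zinc-finger nucleases in zebrafish, the insert most likely encodes a two-finger zinc-finger module, with finger 1 designed to recognise the DNA triplet CAG and finger 2 the triplet GAC. The retained flanking restriction sites would suit it to use as a building block from which finger units can be excised and combined into longer arrays. The record does not mention a nuclease domain, and the insert size suggests this is a module rather than a complete nuclease. The exact assembly scheme is not described in the record. Constructs of this family are used to generate customised zinc-finger nucleases, delivered as in vitro transcribed mRNA for targeted gene disruption in zebrafish embryos.
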