>Addgene plasmid #30691 | pCS2-F1-CAG-F2-GAC | depositor partial sequence | sequence record 14170 | Author sequence
GGTACCCGCCCATATGCTTGCCCTGTCGAGTCCTGTGACCGCCGCTTCAGCCGTAGCGACAACCTCTTGG
AGCATATCCGGATTCACACAGGCCAGAAGCCCTTCCAGTGTCGCATCTGCATGAGGAACTTCAGCTTGAA
GGGGAACCTCACCCGCCACATCCGCACCCACACAGGCGAGAAGCCTTTTGCATGCGACATCTGCGGCAGG
AAGTTCGCGCATAGGCAGTCGCTCACCCGCCACACCAAGATCCACACAGGTGGATCC
