>Addgene plasmid #30691 | pCS2-F1-CAG-F2-GAC | addgene partial sequence | sequence record 36335 | SP6 5'-ATTTAGGTGACACTATAG-3'
ATCTGCCACCATGGCTCCAAAGAAGAAGCGTAAGGTAGACTACAAAGACCATGACGGTGATTATAAAGAT
CATGACATCGATTACAAGGATGACGATGACAAGGGTACCCGCCCATATGCTTGCCCTGTCGAGTCCTGTG
ACCGCCGCTTCAGCCGTAGCGACAACCTCTTGGAGCATATCCGGATTCACACAGGCCAGAAGCCCTTCCA
GTGTCGCATCTGCATGAGGAACTTCAGCTTGAAGGGGAACCTCACCCGCCACATCCGCACCCACACAGGC
GAGAAGCCTTTTGCATGCGACATCTGCGGCAGGAAGTTCGCGCATAGGCAGTCGCTCACCCGCCACACCA
AGATCCACACAGGTGGATCCCAACTAGTCAAAAGTGAACTGGAGGAGAAGAAATCTGAACTTCGTCATAA
ATTGAAATATGTGCCTCATGAATATATTGAATTAATTGAAATTGCCAGAAATTCCACTCAGGATAGAATT
CTTGAAATGAAGGTAATGGAATTTTTTATGAAAGTTTATGGATATAGAGGTAAACATTTGGGTGGATCAA
GGAAACCGGACGGAGCAATTTATACTGTCGGATCTCCTATTGATTACGGTGTGATCGTGGATACTAAAGC
TTATAGCGGAGGTTATAATCTGCCAATTGGCCAAGCAGATGAAATGCAAGACTATGTCGAAGAAAATCAA
ACACGAAACAAACATATCAACCCTAAT
